Addgene plasmid #227999: pRS416-ADH1p-TID-FKBP-NLS-HA3
Purpose: Expresses TurboID-FKBP-NLS fusion from ADH1 promoter; yeast BioID
Depositing lab: Joseph Reese. Depositing organization: Pennsylvania State University. Publication: Characterization of BioID tagging systems in budding yeast and exploring the interactome of the Ccr4-Not complex. Pfannenstein J, Tyryshkin M, Gulden ME, Doud EH, Mosley AL, Reese JC. G3 (Bethesda). 2024 Sep 13:jkae221. doi: 10.1093/g3journal/jkae221. PubMed 39271111.
Backbone
  Vector backbone: pRS416
  Vector type: Yeast Expression
  Selectable markers: URA3
Growth in bacteria
  Bacterial resistance: Ampicillin, 100 μg/mL
  Growth temperature: 37°C
  Growth strain: DH5alpha
  Copy number: High Copy
Gene/Insert
  Gene/Insert name: TurboID-FKBP
  Species: Other
  Promoter: ADH1
  Tag / fusion protein: HA tag (C terminal on insert)
  Cloning method: Ligation Independent Cloning
Terms and licenses: Academic/Nonprofit Terms; Industry Terms: Not Available to Industry
How to cite: pRS416-ADH1p-TID-FKBP-NLS-HA3 was a gift from Joseph Reese (Addgene plasmid # 227999 ; http://n2t.net/addgene:227999 ; RRID:Addgene_227999)
