[The description below was written by a language model from this plasmid's Addgene catalogue record and pLannotate feature annotations shown in this document.]
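Description:
pRS416-ADH1p-TID-FKBP-NLS-HA3 is a yeast expression plasmid built on the pRS416 shuttle backbone. In Saccharomyces cerevisiae it is maintained through a CEN6/ARS element, which supports stable low-copy centromeric propagation, and it is selected through the URA3 auxotrophic marker, which can also be counterselected with 5-FOA. In E. coli it replicates from a high-copy ColE1/pUC-type origin and confers ampicillin resistance through β-lactamase. The backbone also carries pBluescript-derived elements: an f1 origin, a lacZα fragment with lac promoter and operator, and T7 and T3 promoters flanking the cloning region.

The payload is a single fusion protein driven by the S. cerevisiae ADH1 promoter, placed within the former multiple cloning site. The first coding segment is annotated as E. coli birA, consistent with TurboID, the engineered promiscuous biotin ligase derived from BirA that biotinylates nearby proteins. It is followed by an FKBP domain, which the annotation software matches to DmrB, the F36V variant of FKBP12; the catalogue entry simply calls it FKBP. A triple HA epitope tag sits at the C terminus for detection. The name and stated purpose indicate a nuclear localization signal, presumably in the short gap between FKBP and the HA tags, but it is not separately annotated. No yeast transcription terminator is annotated downstream of the fusion.

The plasmid is intended for BioID proximity labelling in budding yeast and comes from work characterizing BioID tagging systems and the Ccr4-Not interactome. The record does not state the role of the FKBP module. A nuclear-targeted TurboID-FKBP could plausibly serve as an untethered ligase control or as a partner for ligand-induced recruitment, but this is inference.
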