Features (pLannotate 1.2.2; 23 found; start..end, strand, type, name):
    789..893     -  promoter       AmpR promoter: bla
    930..1433    +  misc_feature   CEN/ARS: S. cerevisiae CEN6 centromere fused to an autonomously replicating sequence
   1501..1536    +  CDS            rop (fragment): Rop protein, which maintains plasmids at low copy number; rop
   1638..1687    +  misc_feature   bom (fragment): basis of mobility region from pBR322
   1695..1910    +  promoter       URA3 promoter: S. cerevisiae URA3
   1911..2714    +  CDS            URA3: orotidine-5'-phosphate decarboxylase, required for uracil biosynthesis; S. cerevisiae URA3; yeast auxotrophic marker, counterselectable with 5-fluoroorotic acid (5-FOA)
   2793..2844    +  misc_feature   bom (fragment): basis of mobility region from pBR322
   2872..3300    -  rep_origin     f1 ori (sequence partly withheld): f1 bacteriophage origin of replication; arrow indicates direction of (+) strand synthesis
   3304..3459    -  CDS            lacZα (fragment): LacZα fragment of β-galactosidase; lacZ fragment
   3467..3485    +  promoter       T7 promoter: promoter for bacteriophage T7 RNA polymerase
   3623..4324    +  promoter       ADH1 promoter: S. cerevisiae ADH1; promoter for alcohol dehydrogenase 1
   4325..4345    -  misc_feature   MCS (fragment): pBluescript multiple cloning site
   4376..5335    +  CDS            birA: BIRA_ECOLI - Also known as bioR, dhbB. Experimental evidence at protein level: Swiss-Prot protein existence level 1. Acts both as a biotin--[acetyl-CoA-carboxylase] ligase and a biotin-operon repressor. In the presence of ATP, BirA activates biotin to form the BirA-biotinyl-5'-adenylate (BirA-bio-5'-AMP or holoBirA) complex. HoloBirA can either transfer the biotinyl moiety to the biotin carboxyl carrier protein (BCCP) subunit of acetyl-CoA carboxylase, or bind to the biotin operator site and inhibit transcription of the operon. From Escherichia coli (strain K12).
   5360..5680    +  CDS            DmrB: F36V mutant of FK506-binding protein FKBP12 binds synthetic ligands that do not bind wild-type FKBP
   5708..5797    +  CDS            3xHA: three tandem HA epitope tags
   5804..5833    -  misc_feature   MCS (fragment): pBluescript multiple cloning site
   5846..5864    -  promoter       T3 promoter: promoter for bacteriophage T3 RNA polymerase
   5909..5925    -  protein_bind   lac operator: The lac repressor binds to the lac operator to inhibit transcription in E. coli. This inhibition can be relieved by adding lactose or isopropyl-β-D-thiogalactopyranoside (IPTG). lac repressor encoded by lacI
   5933..5963    -  promoter       lac promoter: promoter for the E. coli lac operon
   5978..5999    -  protein_bind   CAP binding site: CAP binding activates transcription in the presence of cAMP. E. coli catabolite activator protein
   6012..6104    -  CDS            lacI (fragment): lac repressor; lacI; The lac repressor binds to the lac operator to inhibit transcription in E. coli. This inhibition can be relieved by adding lactose or isopropyl-β-D-thiogalactopyranoside (IPTG).
   6287..6875    -  rep_origin     ori: high-copy-number ColE1/pMB1/pBR322/pUC origin of replication
   7046..788     -  CDS            AmpR (across the origin): β-lactamase; bla; confers resistance to ampicillin, carbenicillin, and related antibiotics
>Addgene plasmid #227999 | pRS416-ADH1p-TID-FKBP-NLS-HA3 | addgene full sequence | sequence record 453634 | Addgene NGS Result
CCCGTCGTGTAGATAACTACGATACGGGAGGGCTTACCATCTGGCCCCAGTGCTGCAATGATACCGCGAG
ACCCACGCTCACCGGCTCCAGATTTATCAGCAATAAACCAGCCAGCCGGAAGGGCCGAGCGCAGAAGTGG
TCCTGCAACTTTATCCGCCTCCATCCAGTCTATTAATTGTTGCCGGGAAGCTAGAGTAAGTAGTTCGCCA
GTTAATAGTTTGCGCAACGTTGTTGCCATTGCTACAGGCATCGTGGTGTCACGCTCGTCGTTTGGTATGG
CTTCATTCAGCTCCGGTTCCCAACGATCAAGGCGAGTTACATGATCCCCCATGTTGTGCAAAAAAGCGGT
TAGCTCCTTCGGTCCTCCGATCGTTGTCAGAAGTAAGTTGGCCGCAGTGTTATCACTCATGGTTATGGCA
GCACTGCATAATTCTCTTACTGTCATGCCATCCGTAAGATGCTTTTCTGTGACTGGTGAGTACTCAACCA
AGTCATTCTGAGAATAGTGTATGCGGCGACCGAGTTGCTCTTGCCCGGCGTCAATACGGGATAATACCGC
GCCACATAGCAGAACTTTAAAAGTGCTCATCATTGGAAAACGTTCTTCGGGGCGAAAACTCTCAAGGATC
TTACCGCTGTTGAGATCCAGTTCGATGTAACCCACTCGTGCACCCAACTGATCTTCAGCATCTTTTACTT
TCACCAGCGTTTCTGGGTGAGCAAAAACAGGAAGGCAAAATGCCGCAAAAAAGGGAATAAGGGCGACACG
GAAATGTTGAATACTCATACTCTTCCTTTTTCAATATTATTGAAGCATTTATCAGGGTTATTGTCTCATG
AGCGGATACATATTTGAATGTATTTAGAAAAATAAACAAATAGGGGTTCCGCGCACATTTCCCCGAAAAG
TGCCACCTGGGTCCTTTTCATCACGTGCTATAAAAATAATTATAATTTAAATTTTTTAATATAAATATAT
AAATTAAAAATAGAAAGTAAAAAAAGAAATTAAAGAAAAAATAGTTTTTGTTTTCCGAAGATGTAAAAGA
CTCTAGGGGGATCGCCAACAAATACTACCTTTTATCTTGCTCTTCCTGCTCTCAGGTATTAATGCCGAAT
TGTTTCATCTTGTCTGTGTAGAAGACCACACACGAAAATCCTGTGATTTTACATTTTACTTATCGTTAAT
CGAATGTATATCTATTTAATCTGCTTTTCTTGTCTAATAAATATATATGTAAAGTACGCTTTTTGTTGAA
ATTTTTTAAACCTTTGTTTATTTTTTTTTCTTCATTCCGTAACTCTTCTACCTTCTTTATTTACTTTCTA
AAATCCAAATACAAAACATAAAAATAAATAAACACAGAGTAAATTCCCAAATTATTCCATCATTAAAAGA
TACGAGGCGCGTGTAAGTTACAGGCAAGCGATCCGTCTAAGAAACCATTATTATCATGACATTAACCTAT
AAAAATAGGCGTATCACGAGGCCCTTTCGTCTCGCGCGTTTCGGTGATGACGGTGAAAACCTCTGACACA
TGCAGCTCCCGGAGACGGTCACAGCTTGTCTGTAAGCGGATGCCGGGAGCAGACAAGCCCGTCAGGGCGC
GTCAGCGGGTGTTGGCGGGTGTCGGGGCTGGCTTAACTATGCGGCATCAGAGCAGATTGTACTGAGAGTG
CACCATACCACCTTTTCAATTCATCATTTTTTTTTTATTCTTTTTTTTGATTTCGGTTTCCTTGAAATTT
TTTTGATTCGGTAATCTCCGAACAGAAGGAAGAACGAAGGAAGGAGCACAGACTTAGATTGGTATATATA
CGCATATGTAGTGTTGAAGAAACATGAAATTGCCCAGTATTCTTAACCCAACTGCACAGAACAAAAACCT
GCAGGAAACGAAGATAAATCATGTCGAAAGCTACATATAAGGAACGTGCTGCTACTCATCCTAGTCCTGT
TGCTGCCAAGCTATTTAATATCATGCACGAAAAGCAAACAAACTTGTGTGCTTCATTGGATGTTCGTACC
ACCAAGGAATTACTGGAGTTAGTTGAAGCATTAGGTCCCAAAATTTGTTTACTAAAAACACATGTGGATA
TCTTGACTGATTTTTCCATGGAGGGCACAGTTAAGCCGCTAAAGGCATTATCCGCCAAGTACAATTTTTT
ACTCTTCGAAGACAGAAAATTTGCTGACATTGGTAATACAGTCAAATTGCAGTACTCTGCGGGTGTATAC
AGAATAGCAGAATGGGCAGACATTACGAATGCACACGGTGTGGTGGGCCCAGGTATTGTTAGCGGTTTGA
AGCAGGCGGCAGAAGAAGTAACAAAGGAACCTAGAGGCCTTTTGATGTTAGCAGAATTGTCATGCAAGGG
CTCCCTATCTACTGGAGAATATACTAAGGGTACTGTTGACATTGCGAAGAGCGACAAAGATTTTGTTATC
GGCTTTATTGCTCAAAGAGACATGGGTGGAAGAGATGAAGGTTACGATTGGTTGATTATGACACCCGGTG
TGGGTTTAGATGACAAGGGAGACGCATTGGGTCAACAGTATAGAACCGTGGATGATGTGGTCTCTACAGG
ATCTGACATTATTATTGTTGGAAGAGGACTATTTGCAAAGGGAAGGGATGCTAAGGTAGAGGGTGAACGT
TACAGAAAAGCAGGCTGGGAAGCATATTTGAGAAGATGCGGCCAGCAAAACTAAAAAACTGTATTATAAG
TAAATGCATGTATACTAAACTCACAAATTAGAGCTTCAATTTAATTATATCAGTTATTACCCTATGCGGT
GTGAAATACCGCACAGATGCGTAAGGAGAAAATACCGCATCAGGAAATTGTAAGCGTTAATATTTTGTTA
AAATTCGCGTTAAATTTTTGTTAAATCAGCTCATTTTTTAACCAATAGGCCGAAATCGGCAAAATCCCTT
ATAAATCAAAAGAATAGACCGAGATAGGGT
[37 nt withheld, positions 2971-3007]
AAAGAACGTGGACTCCAACGTCAAAGG
[49 nt withheld, positions 3035-3083]
T
[91 nt withheld, positions 3085-3175]
G
[124 nt withheld, positions 3177-3300]
CCATTCGCCATTCAGGCTGCGCAACTGTTGGGAAGGGCGATCGGTGCGGGCCTCTTCGCTATTACGCCAG
CTGGCGAAAGGGGGATGTGCTGCAAGGCGATTAAGTTGGGTAACGCCAGGGTTTTCCCAGTCACGACGTT
GTAAAACGACGGCCAGTGAGCGCGCGTAATACGACTCACTATAGGGCGAATTGGGTACCAAGGGAACTTT
ACACTTCTCCTATGCACATATATTAATTAAAGTCCAATGCTAGTAGAGAAGGGGGGTAACACCCCTCCGC
GCTCTTTTCCGATTTTTTTCTAAACCGTGGAATATTTCGGATATCCTTTTGTTGTTTCCGGGTGTACAAT
ATGGACTTCCTCTTTTCTGGCAACCAAACCCATACATCGGGATTCCTATAATACCTTCGTTGGTCTCCCT
AACATGTAGGTGGCGGAGGGGAGATATACAATAGAACAGATACCAGACAAGACATAATGGGCTAAACAAG
ACTACACCAATTACACTGCCTCATTGATGGTGGTACATAACGAACTAATACTGTAGCCCTAGACTTGATA
GCCATCATCATATCGAAGTTTCACTACCCTTTTTCCATTTGCCATCTATTGAAGTAATAATAGGCGCATG
CAACTTCTTTTCTTTTTTTTTCTTTTCTCTCTCCCCCGTTGTTGTCTCACCATATCCGCAATGACAAAAA
AATGATGGAAGACACTAAAGGAAAAAATTAACGACAAAGACAGCACCAACAGATGTCGTTGTTCCAGAGC
TGATGAGGGGTATCTCGAAGCACACGAAACTTTTTCCTTCCTTCATTCACGCACACTACTCTCTAATGAG
CAACGGTATACGGCCTTCCTTCCAGTTACTTGAATTTGAAATAAACAAAAGTTTGCTGTCTTGCTATCAA
GTATAAATAGACCTGCAATTATTAATCTTTTGTTTCCTCGTCATTGTTCTCGTTCCCTTTCTTCCTTGTT
TCTTTTTCTGCACAATATTTCAAGCTATACCAAGCATACAATCAGTCGACGGTATCGATAAGCTTAAAAT
GGCAAGAGATCCGCCTGTGGCCACGATGAAAGATAACACGGTTCCCTTAAAATTGATAGCCCTTCTTGCC
AATGGTGAGTTTCATTCCGGGGAACAACTTGGCGAAACTCTGGGAATGAGCAGGGCAGCGATTAACAAGC
ATATCCAAACCTTGAGAGACTGGGGAGTAGATGTGTTCACCGTGCCTGGTAAAGGTTATTCTTTGCCGGA
ACCTATCCCTCTATTAAATGCGAAACAGATACTAGGACAACTGGACGGTGGTAGTGTTGCCGTATTGCCG
GTTGTTGACTCAACCAATCAATACTTGCTGGACAGAATTGGCGAACTTAAAAGCGGTGATGCGTGTATTG
CAGAATATCAGCAAGCAGGGAGAGGCTCAAGAGGTAGGAAATGGTTTTCACCTTTTGGCGCCAATCTTTA
CTTAAGTATGTTCTGGCGTTTGAAGAGAGGGCCCGCGGCTATTGGTTTAGGTCCCGTTATCGGGATAGTT
ATGGCTGAAGCGCTACGTAAACTTGGGGCCGACAAGGTCAGAGTGAAGTGGCCTAATGATCTATACTTGC
AAGATAGAAAGCTAGCGGGTATCCTGGTGGAGCTAGCGGGAATCACAGGGGACGCTGCCCAAATAGTAAT
CGGTGCTGGTATAAATGTCGCAATGCGTAGAGTCGAGGAATCAGTGGTGAACCAGGGCTGGATCACGTTG
CAAGAGGCGGGCATAAACCTGGACCGTAACACCCTTGCAGCGACCCTAATAAGAGAACTACGTGCTGCAT
TGGAGCTTTTTGAGCAGGAGGGCCTGGCTCCGTACCTACCCAGGTGGGAGAAATTAGACAATTTCATAAA
CCGTCCAGTCAAACTAATAATTGGAGATAAGGAGATTTTCGGTATTTCTCGTGGGATAGACAAGCAGGGA
GCGTTGTTATTAGAACAGGATGGTGTCATTAAACCTTGGATGGGCGGTGAAATTAGTCTTCGTAGTGCCG
AAAAGGCTAGCGGTTCTGGTGGTGCTAGCGGAGTGCAGGTGGAAACCATCTCCCCAGGAGACGGGCGCAC
CTTCCCCAAGCGCGGCCAGACCTGCGTGGTGCACTACACCGGGATGCTTGAAGATGGAAAGAAATTTGAT
TCCTCCCGGGACAGAAACAAGCCCTTTAAGTTTATGCTAGGCAAGCAGGAGGTGATCCGAGGCTGGGAAG
AAGGGGTTGCCCAGATGAGTGTGGGTCAGAGAGCCAAACTGACTATATCTCCAGATTATGCCTATGGTGC
CACTGGGCACCCAGGCATCATCCCACCACATGCCACTCTCGTCTTCGATGTGGAGCTTCTAAAACTGGAA
ACTCCACCAAAAAAGAAAAGAAAAGTTTACCCATACGATGTTCCTGACTATGCGGGCTATCCGTATGACG
TCCCGGACTATGCAGGATCTTATCCATATGACGTTCCAGATTACGCTGCTTGATCTAGAGCGGCCGCCAC
CGCGGTGGAGCTCCAGCTTTTGTTCCCTTTAGTGAGGGTTAATTGCGCGCTTGGCGTAATCATGGTCATA
GCTGTTTCCTGTGTGAAATTGTTATCCGCTCACAATTCCACACAACATACGAGCCGGAAGCATAAAGTGT
AAAGCCTGGGGTGCCTAATGAGTGAGCTAACTCACATTAATTGCGTTGCGCTCACTGCCCGCTTTCCAGT
CGGGAAACCTGTCGTGCCAGCTGCATTAATGAATCGGCCAACGCGCGGGGAGAGGCGGTTTGCGTATTGG
GCGCTCTTCCGCTTCCTCGCTCACTGACTCGCTGCGCTCGGTCGTTCGGCTGCGGCGAGCGGTATCAGCT
CACTCAAAGGCGGTAATACGGTTATCCACAGAATCAGGGGATAACGCAGGAAAGAACATGTGAGCAAAAG
GCCAGCAAAAGGCCAGGAACCGTAAAAAGGCCGCGTTGCTGGCGTTTTTCCATAGGCTCCGCCCCCCTGA
CGAGCATCACAAAAATCGACGCTCAAGTCAGAGGTGGCGAAACCCGACAGGACTATAAAGATACCAGGCG
TTTCCCCCTGGAAGCTCCCTCGTGCGCTCTCCTGTTCCGACCCTGCCGCTTACCGGATACCTGTCCGCCT
TTCTCCCTTCGGGAAGCGTGGCGCTTTCTCATAGCTCACGCTGTAGGTATCTCAGTTCGGTGTAGGTCGT
TCGCTCCAAGCTGGGCTGTGTGCACGAACCCCCCGTTCAGCCCGACCGCTGCGCCTTATCCGGTAACTAT
CGTCTTGAGTCCAACCCGGTAAGACACGACTTATCGCCACTGGCAGCAGCCACTGGTAACAGGATTAGCA
GAGCGAGGTATGTAGGCGGTGCTACAGAGTTCTTGAAGTGGTGGCCTAACTACGGCTACACTAGAAGAAC
AGTATTTGGTATCTGCGCTCTGCTGAAGCCAGTTACCTTCGGAAAAAGAGTTGGTAGCTCTTGATCCGGC
AAACAAACCACCGCTGGTAGCGGTGGTTTTTTTGTTTGCAAGCAGCAGATTACGCGCAGAAAAAAAGGAT
CTCAAGAAGATCCTTTGATCTTTTCTACGGGGTCTGACGCTCAGTGGAACGAAAACTCACGTTAAGGGAT
TTTGGTCATGAGATTATCAAAAAGGATCTTCACCTAGATCCTTTTAAATTAAAAATGAAGTTTTAAATCA
ATCTAAAGTATATATGAGTAAACTTGGTCTGACAGTTACCAATGCTTAATCAGTGAGGCACCTATCTCAG
CGATCTGTCTATTTCGTTCATCCATAGTTGCCTGACTC
